Addgene plasmid #128492: pIE-hα2M-H6
Purpose: Expresses human α2M (from S24 to N1473) in insect cells. With C-t H6x tag.
Depositing lab: F Xavier Gomis-Ruth. Depositing organization: Institut de Biologia Molecular de Barcelona (IBMB-CSIC). Publication: Recombinant production of human alpha2-macroglobulin variants and interaction studies with recombinant G-related alpha2-macroglobulin binding protein and latent transforming growth factor-beta2. Marino-Puertas L, Del Amo-Maestro L, Taules M, Gomis-Ruth FX, Goulas T. Sci Rep. 2019 Jun 24;9(1):9186. doi: 10.1038/s41598-019-45712-z. PubMed 31235767.
Backbone
  Vector backbone: pIEx
  Backbone manufacturer: Novagen
  Backbone size w/o insert (bp): 3843
  Total vector size (bp): 8190
  Modifications to backbone: Introduction of T after the signal peptide to introduce StuI restriction site = ATGTACAAGCTCACAGTCTTCCTGATGTTCATCGCTTTCGTCATCATCGCTGAGGCCt After AgeI restriction site; introductionn of 6x-His and stop codon = ACCGGTcatcatcaccatcaccatTGA
  Vector type: Insect Expression
Growth in bacteria
  Bacterial resistance: Ampicillin, 100 μg/mL
  Growth temperature: 37°C
  Growth strain: DH5alpha
  Copy number: High Copy
Gene/Insert
  Gene/Insert name: A2M (alt names: Alpha-2-macroglobulin; CPAMD5; FWP007)
  Species: H. sapiens (human)
  Insert size (bp): 4350
  GenBank ID: CR749334
  Entrez Gene: A2M (a.k.a. A2MD, CPAMD5, FWP007, S863-7)
  Promoter: IE1
  Tag / fusion protein: His tag (6x) (C terminal on insert)
  Cloning method: Restriction Enzyme; 5′ cloning site StuI (not destroyed); 3′ cloning site AgeI (not destroyed)
  Sequencing primers: 5′ GGCCTCAGTCTCTGGAAAACCGCAGTATATG; 3′ ATTACCGGTAGGATTTCCAAGATCTTTG
Terms and licenses: Academic/Nonprofit Terms; Industry Terms: Not Available to Industry
How to cite: pIE-hα2M-H6 was a gift from F Xavier Gomis-Ruth (Addgene plasmid # 128492 ; http://n2t.net/addgene:128492 ; RRID:Addgene_128492)
