[The description below was written by a language model from this plasmid's Addgene catalogue record and pLannotate feature annotations shown in this document.]
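Description:
pIE-hα2M-H6 is an insect-cell expression plasmid built on the Novagen pIEx backbone, designed for baculovirus-free production of secreted human α2-macroglobulin (A2M). It is maintained in E. coli as a high-copy plasmid through a ColE1/pUC-type origin and selected with ampicillin via the β-lactamase gene. Remnants of lac regulatory sequence (a lacI fragment, CAP site, lac promoter and operator) are also annotated in the backbone. The catalogue gives a total size of 8190 bp, close to the 8,197 nt of the sequenced record.

Expression is driven by the Autographa californica baculovirus IE1 immediate-early promoter. The hr5 enhancer lies immediately upstream of it across the circular junction, and the cassette ends with the IE1 terminator. This arrangement uses host insect-cell transcription machinery, so the plasmid can be transfected directly without making recombinant virus. The open reading frame begins with the adipokinetic hormone signal sequence from tobacco hornworm, which replaces the native A2M leader and directs the protein into the secretory pathway. It is followed by human A2M spanning S24 to N1473, cloned between StuI and AgeI sites that the depositor engineered into the backbone.

According to the record, a 6xHis tag and stop codon were introduced directly after the AgeI site, giving a C-terminal His tag for affinity purification. The feature table also lists a His fragment, an S-tag fragment and a further 6xHis downstream. These are probably untranslated vector-derived tag sequences lying beyond the introduced stop codon, although the table alone does not confirm this.

The associated publication concerns recombinant production of α2M variants and studies of their interaction with binding partners.
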