Features (pLannotate 1.2.2; 15 found; start..end, strand, type, name):
      1..592     +  promoter       IE1 promoter: promoter of the ie1 gene from the baculovirus Autographa californica
    598..654     +  sig_peptide    AKH signal sequence: signal sequence from tobacco hornworm adipokinetic hormone
    649..5004    +  CDS            A2M: A2MG_HUMAN - Also known as CPAMD5. Experimental evidence at protein level: Swiss-Prot protein existence level 1. Is able to inhibit all four classes of proteinases by a unique 'trapping' mechanism. This protein has a peptide stretch, called the 'bait region' which contains specific cleavage sites for different proteinases. When a proteinase cleaves the bait region, a conformational change is induced in the protein which traps the proteinase. The entrapped enzyme remains active against low molecular weight substrates (activity against high molecular weight substrates is greatly reduced). Follow
   5074..5091    +  CDS            7xHis (fragment): 6xHis affinity tag
   5120..5161    +  CDS            S-Tag (fragment): affinity and epitope tag derived from pancreatic ribonuclease A
   5189..5206    +  CDS            6xHis: 6xHis affinity tag
   5228..5535    +  terminator     IE1 terminator: terminator of the ie1 gene from the baculovirus Autographa californica
   5565..5669    +  promoter       AmpR promoter: bla
   5670..6530    +  CDS            AmpR: β-lactamase; bla; confers resistance to ampicillin, carbenicillin, and related antibiotics
   6701..7289    +  rep_origin     ori: high-copy-number ColE1/pMB1/pBR322/pUC origin of replication
   7472..7564    +  CDS            lacI (fragment): lac repressor; lacI; The lac repressor binds to the lac operator to inhibit transcription in E. coli. This inhibition can be relieved by adding lactose or isopropyl-β-D-thiogalactopyranoside (IPTG).
   7577..7598    +  protein_bind   CAP binding site: CAP binding activates transcription in the presence of cAMP. E. coli catabolite activator protein
   7613..7643    +  promoter       lac promoter: promoter for the E. coli lac operon
   7651..7667    +  protein_bind   lac operator: The lac repressor binds to the lac operator to inhibit transcription in E. coli. This inhibition can be relieved by adding lactose or isopropyl-β-D-thiogalactopyranoside (IPTG). lac repressor encoded by lacI
   7712..8194    +  enhancer       hr5 enhancer: Autographa californica hr5; baculovirus early transcription enhancer
>Addgene plasmid #128492 | pIE-hα2M-H6 | addgene full sequence | sequence record 252081 | Addgene NGS Result
CGATGTCTTTGTGATGCGCGCGACATTTTTGTAGGTTATTGATAAAATGAACGGATACGTTGCCCGACAT
TATCATTAAATCCTTGGCGTAGAATTTGTCGGGTCCATTGTCCGTGTGCGCTAGCATGCCCGTAACGGAC
CTCGTACTTTTGGCTTCAAAGGTTTTGCGCACAGACAAAATGTGCCACACTTGCAGCTCTGCATGTGTGC
GCGTTACCACAAATCCCAACGGCGCAGTGTACTTGTTGTATGCAAATAAATCTCGATAAAGGCGCGGCGC
GCGAATGCAGCTGATCACGTACGCTCCTCGTGTTCCGTTCAAGGACGGTGTTATCGACCTCAGATTAATG
TTTATCGGCCGACTGTTTTCGTATCCGCTCACCAAACGCGTTTTTGCATTAACATTGTATGTCGGCGGAT
GTTCTATATCTAATTTGAATAAATAAACGATAACCGCGTTGGTTTTAGAGGGCATAATAAAAGAAATATT
GTTATCGTGTTCGCCATTAGGGCAGTATAAATTGACGTTCATGTTGGATATTGTTTCAGTTGCAAGTTGA
CACTGGCGGCGACAAGATCGTGAACAACCAAGTGACTATGTACAAGCTCACAGTCTTCCTGATGTTCATC
GCTTTCGTCATCATCGCTGAGGCCTCAGTCTCTGGAAAACCGCAGTATATGGTTCTGGTCCCCTCCCTGC
TCCACACTGAGACCACTGAGAAGGGCTGTGTCCTTCTGAGCTACCTGAATGAGACAGTGACTGTAAGTGC
TTCCTTGGAGTCTGTCAGGGGAAACAGGAGCCTCTTCACTGACCTGGAGGCGGAGAATGACGTACTCCAC
TGTGTCGCCTTCGCTGTCCCAAAGTCTTCATCCAATGAGGAGGTAATGTTCCTCACTGTCCAAGTGAAAG
GACCAACCCAAGAATTTAAGAAGCGGACCACAGTGATGGTTAAGAACGAGGACAGTCTGGTCTTTGTCCA
GACAGACAAATCAATCTACAAACCAGGGCAGACAGTGAAATTTCGTGTTGTCTCCATGGATGAAAACTTT
CACCCCCTGAATGAGTTGATTCCACTAGTATACATTCAGGATCCCAAAGGAAATCGCATCGCACAATGGC
AGAGTTTCCAGTTAGAGGGTGGCCTCAAGCAATTTTCTTTTCCCCTCTCATCAGAGCCCTTCCAGGGCTC
CTACAAGGTGGTGGTACAGAAGAAATCAGGTGGAAGGACAGAGCACCCTTTCACCGTGGAGGAATTTGTT
CTTCCCAAGTTTGAAGTACAAGTAACAGTGCCAAAGATAATCACCATCTTGGAAGAAGAGATGAATGTAT
CAGTGTGTGGCCTATACACATATGGGAAGCCTGTCCCTGGACATGTGACTGTGAGCATTTGCAGAAAGTA
TAGTGACGCTTCCGACTGCCACGGTGAAGATTCACAGGCTTTCTGTGAGAAATTCAGTGGACAGCTAAAC
AGCCATGGCTGCTTCTATCAGCAAGTAAAAACCAAGGTCTTCCAGCTGAAGAGGAAGGAGTATGAAATGA
AACTTCACACTGAGGCCCAGATCCAAGAAGAAGGAACAGTGGTGGAATTGACTGGAAGGCAGTCCAGTGA
AATCACAAGAACCATAACCAAACTCTCATTTGTGAAAGTGGACTCACACTTTCGACAGGGAATTCCCTTC
TTTGGGCAGGTGCGCCTAGTAGATGGGAAAGGCGTCCCTATACCAAATAAAGTCATATTCATCAGAGGAA
ATGAAGCAAACTATTACTCCAATGCTACCACGGATGAGCATGGCCTTGTACAGTTCTCTATCAACACCAC
CAATGTTATGGGTACCTCTCTTACTGTTAGGGTCAATTACAAGGATCGTAGTCCCTGTTACGGCTACCAG
TGGGTGTCAGAAGAACACGAAGAGGCACATCACACTGCTTATCTTGTGTTCTCCCCAAGCAAGAGCTTTG
TCCACCTTGAGCCCATGTCTCATGAACTACCCTGTGGCCATACTCAGACAGTCCAGGCACATTATATTCT
GAATGGAGGCACCCTGCTGGGGCTGAAGAAGCTCTCCTTCTATTATCTGATAATGGCAAAGGGAGGCATT
GTCCGAACTGGGACTCATGGACTGCTTGTGAAGCAGGAAGACATGAAGGGCCATTTTTCCATCTCAATCC
CTGTGAAGTCAGACATTGCTCCTGTCGCTCGGTTGCTCATCTATGCTGTTTTACCTACCGGGGACGTGAT
TGGGGATTCTGCAAAATATGATGTTGAAAATTGTCTGGCCAACAAGGTGGATTTGAGCTTCAGCCCATCA
CAAAGTCTCCCAGCCTCACACGCCCACCTGCGAGTCACAGCGGCTCCTCAGTCCGTCTGCGCCCTCCGTG
CTGTGGACCAAAGCGTGCTGCTCATGAAGCCTGATGCTGAGCTCTCGGCGTCCTCGGTTTACAACCTGCT
ACCAGAAAAGGACCTCACTGGCTTCCCTGGGCCTTTGAATGACCAGGACGATGAAGACTGCATCAATCGT
CATAATGTCTATATTAATGGAATCACATATACTCCAGTATCAAGTACAAATGAAAAGGATATGTACAGCT
TCCTAGAGGACATGGGCTTAAAGGCATTCACCAACTCAAAGATTCGTAAACCCAAAATGTGTCCACAGCT
TCAACAGTATGAAATGCATGGACCTGAAGGTCTACGTGTAGGTTTTTATGAGTCAGATGTAATGGGAAGA
GGCCATGCACGCCTGGTGCATGTTGAAGAGCCTCACACGGAGACCGTACGAAAGTACTTCCCTGAGACAT
GGATCTGGGATTTGGTGGTGGTAAACTCAGCAGGTGTGGCTGAGGTAGGAGTAACAGTCCCTGACACCAT
CACCGAGTGGAAGGCAGGGGCCTTCTGCCTGTCTGAAGATGCTGGACTTGGTATCTCTTCCACTGCCTCT
CTCCGAGCCTTCCAGCCCTTCTTTGTGGAGCTCACAATGCCTTACTCTGTGATTCGTGGAGAGGCCTTCA
CACTCAAGGCCACGGTCCTAAACTACCTTCCCAAATGCATCCGGGTCAGTGTGCAGCTGGAAGCCTCTCC
CGCCTTCCTAGCTGTCCCAGTGGAGAAGGAACAAGCGCCTCACTGCATCTGTGCAAACGGGCGGCAAACT
GTGTCCTGGGCAGTAACCCCAAAGTCATTAGGAAATGTGAATTTCACTGTGAGCGCAGAGGCACTAGAGT
CTCAAGAGCTGTGTGGGACTGAGGTGCCTTCAGTTCCTGAACACGGAAGGAAAGACACAGTCATCAAGCC
TCTGTTGGTTGAACCTGAAGGACTAGAGAAGGAAACAACATTCAACTCCCTACTTTGTCCATCAGGTGGT
GAGGTTTCTGAAGAATTATCCCTGAAACTGCCACCAAATGTGGTAGAAGAATCTGCCCGAGCTTCTGTCT
CAGTTTTGGGAGACATATTAGGCTCTGCCATGCAAAACACACAAAATCTTCTCCAGATGCCCTATGGCTG
TGGAGAGCAGAATATGGTCCTCTTTGCTCCTAACATCTATGTACTGGATTATCTAAATGAAACACAGCAG
CTTACTCCAGAGGTCAAGTCCAAGGCCATTGGCTATCTCAACACTGGTTACCAGAGACAGTTGAACTACA
AACACTATGATGGCTCCTACAGCACCTTTGGGGAGCGATATGGCAGGAACCAGGGCAACACCTGGCTCAC
AGCCTTTGTTCTGAAGACTTTTGCCCAAGCTCGAGCCTACATCTTCATCGATGAAGCACACATTACCCAA
GCCCTCATATGGCTCTCCCAGAGGCAGAAGGACAATGGCTGTTTCAGGAGCTCTGGGTCACTGCTCAACA
ATGCCATAAAGGGAGGAGTAGAAGATGAAGTGACCCTCTCCGCCTATATCACCATCGCCCTTCTGGAGAT
TCCTCTCACAGTCACTCACCCTGTTGTCCGCAATGCCCTGTTTTGCCTGGAGTCAGCCTGGAAGACAGCA
CAAGAAGGGGACCATGGCAGCCATGTATATACCAAAGCACTGCTGGCCTATGCTTTTGCCCTGGCAGGTA
ACCAGGACAAGAGGAAGGAAGTACTCAAGTCACTTAATGAGGAAGCTGTGAAGAAAGACAACTCTGTCCA
TTGGGAGCGCCCTCAGAAACCCAAGGCACCAGTGGGGCATTTTTACGAACCCCAGGCTCCCTCTGCTGAG
GTGGAGATGACATCCTATGTGCTCCTCGCTTATCTCACGGCCCAGCCAGCCCCAACCTCGGAGGACCTGA
CCTCTGCAACCAACATCGTGAAGTGGATCACGAAGCAGCAGAATGCCCAGGGCGGTTTCTCCTCCACCCA
GGACACAGTGGTGGCTCTCCATGCTCTGTCCAAATATGGAGCAGCCACATTTACCAGGACTGGGAAGGCT
GCACAGGTGACTATCCAGTCTTCAGGGACATTTTCCAGCAAATTCCAAGTGGACAACAACAACCGCCTGT
TACTGCAGCAGGTCTCATTGCCAGAGCTGCCTGGGGAATACAGCATGAAAGTGACAGGAGAAGGATGTGT
CTACCTCCAGACATCCTTGAAATACAATATTCTCCCAGAAAAGGAAGAGTTCCCCTTTGCTTTAGGAGTG
CAGACTCTGCCTCAAACTTGTGATGAACCCAAAGCCCACACCAGCTTCCAAATCTCCCTAAGTGTCAGTT
ACACAGGGAGCCGCTCTGCCTCCAACATGGCGATCGTTGATGTGAAGATGGTCTCTGGCTTCATTCCCCT
GAAGCCAACAGTGAAAATGCTTGAAAGATCTAACCATGTGAGCCGGACAGAAGTCAGCAGCAACCATGTC
TTGATTTACCTTGATAAGGTGTCAAATCAGACACTGAGCTTGTTCTTCACGGTTCTGCAAGATGTCCCAG
TAAGAGATCTGAAACCAGCCATAGTGAAAGTCTATGATTACTACGAGACGGATGAGTTTGCAATTGCTGA
GTACAATGCTCCTTGCAGCAAAGATCTTGGAAATCCTACCGGTCATCATCACCATCACCATTGAGTTTGG
CAAGGCCGGATCCGTTCTACCCTGCGTCACGTGCATCACCATCACCATCACTAATAAGCTTGCGGCCGCA
TCTTCTGGTAAAGAAACCGCTGCTGCGAAATTTGAACGCCAGCACATGGACTCGCCACCGCCTTCTGGCC
TCGAGCACCACCATCACCATCACCATCACTAAGTGATTAACCTCAGGTTATACATATATTTTGAATTTAA
TTAATTATACATATATTTTATATTATTTTTGTCTTTTATTATCGAGGGGCCGTTGTTGGTGTGGGGTTTT
GCATAGAAATAACAATGGGAGTTGGCGACGTTGCTGCGCCAACACCACCTCCCTTCCCTCCTTTCATCAT
GTATCTGTAGATAAAATAAAATATTAAACCTAAAAACAAGACCGCGCCTATCAACAAAATGATAGGCATT
AACTTGCCGCTGACGCTGTCACTAACGTTGGACGATTTGCCGACTAAACCTTCATCGCCCAGTAACCAAT
CTAGACGTCAGGTGGCACTTTTCGGGGAAATGTGCGCGGAACCCCTATTTGTTTATTTTTCTAAATACAT
TCAAATATGTATCCGCTCATGAGACAATAACCCTGATAAATGCTTCAATAATATTGAAAAAGGAAGAGTA
TGAGTATTCAACATTTCCGTGTCGCCCTTATTCCCTTTTTTGCGGCATTTTGCCTTCCTGTTTTTGCTCA
CCCAGAAACGCTGGTGAAAGTAAAAGATGCTGAAGATCAGTTGGGTGCACGAGTGGGTTACATCGAACTG
GATCTCAACAGCGGTAAGATCCTTGAGAGTTTTCGCCCCGAAGAACGTTTTCCAATGATGAGCACTTTTA
AAGTTCTGCTATGTGGCGCGGTATTATCCCGTATTGACGCCGGGCAAGAGCAACTCGGTCGCCGCATACA
CTATTCTCAGAATGACTTGGTTGAGTACTCACCAGTCACAGAAAAGCATCTTACGGATGGCATGACAGTA
AGAGAATTATGCAGTGCTGCCATAACCATGAGTGATAACACTGCGGCCAACTTACTTCTGACAACGATCG
GAGGACCGAAGGAGCTAACCGCTTTTTTGCACAACATGGGGGATCATGTAACTCGCCTTGATCGTTGGGA
ACCGGAGCTGAATGAAGCCATACCAAACGACGAGCGTGACACCACGATGCCTGTAGCAATGGCAACAACG
TTGCGCAAACTATTAACTGGCGAACTACTTACTCTAGCTTCCCGGCAACAATTAATAGACTGGATGGAGG
CGGATAAAGTTGCAGGACCACTTCTGCGCTCGGCCCTTCCGGCTGGCTGGTTTATTGCTGATAAATCTGG
AGCCGGTGAGCGTGGGTCTCGCGGTATCATTGCAGCACTGGGGCCAGATGGTAAGCCCTCCCGTATCGTA
GTTATCTACACGACGGGGAGTCAGGCAACTATGGATGAACGAAATAGACAGATCGCTGAGATAGGTGCCT
CACTGATTAAGCATTGGTAACTGTCAGACCAAGTTTACTCATATATACTTTAGATTGATTTAAAACTTCA
TTTTTAATTTAAAAGGATCTAGGTGAAGATCCTTTTTGATAATCTCATGACCAAAATCCCTTAACGTGAG
TTTTCGTTCCACTGAGCGTCAGACCCCGTAGAAAAGATCAAAGGATCTTCTTGAGATCCTTTTTTTCTGC
GCGTAATCTGCTGCTTGCAAACAAAAAAACCACCGCTACCAGCGGTGGTTTGTTTGCCGGATCAAGAGCT
ACCAACTCTTTTTCCGAAGGTAACTGGCTTCAGCAGAGCGCAGATACCAAATACTGTTCTTCTAGTGTAG
CCGTAGTTAGGCCACCACTTCAAGAACTCTGTAGCACCGCCTACATACCTCGCTCTGCTAATCCTGTTAC
CAGTGGCTGCTGCCAGTGGCGATAAGTCGTGTCTTACCGGGTTGGACTCAAGACGATAGTTACCGGATAA
GGCGCAGCGGTCGGGCTGAACGGGGGGTTCGTGCACACAGCCCAGCTTGGAGCGAACGACCTACACCGAA
CTGAGATACCTACAGCGTGAGCTATGAGAAAGCGCCACGCTTCCCGAAGGGAGAAAGGCGGACAGGTATC
CGGTAAGCGGCAGGGTCGGAACAGGAGAGCGCACGAGGGAGCTTCCAGGGGGAAACGCCTGGTATCTTTA
TAGTCCTGTCGGGTTTCGCCACCTCTGACTTGAGCGTCGATTTTTGTGATGCTCGTCAGGGGGGCGGAGC
CTATGGAAAAACGCCAGCAACGCGGCCTTTTTACGGTTCCTGGCCTTTTGCTGGCCTTTTGCTCACATGT
TCTTTCCTGCGTTATCCCCTGATTCTGTGGATAACCGTATTACCGCCTTTGAGTGAGCTGATACCGCTCG
CCGCAGCCGAACGACCGAGCGCAGCGAGTCAGTGAGCGAGGAAGCGGAAGAGCGCCCAATACGCAAACCG
CCTCTCCCCGCGCGTTGGCCGATTCATTAATGCAGCTGGCACGACAGGTTTCCCGACTGGAAAGCGGGCA
GTGAGCGCAACGCAATTAATGTGAGTTAGCTCACTCATTAGGCACCCCAGGCTTTACACTTTATGCTTCC
GGCTCGTATGTTGTGTGGAATTGTGAGCGGATAACAATTTCACACAGGAAACAGCTATGACCATGATTAC
GAATTCCCGGGCGCGTAAAACACAATCAAGTATGAGTCATAAGCTGATGTCATGTTTTGCACACGGCTCA
TAACCGAACTGGCTTTACGAGTAGAATTCTACTTGTAACGCACGATCAGTGGATGATGTCATTTGTTTTT
CAAATCGAGATGATGTCATGTTTTGCACACGGCTCATAAACTCGCTTTACGAGTAGAATTCTACGTGTAA
CGCACGATCGATTGATGAGTCATTTGTTTTGCAATATGATATCATACAATATGACTCATTTGTTTTTCAA
AACCGAACTTGATTTACGGGTAGAATTCTACTTGTAAAGCACAATCAAAAAGATGATGTCATTTGTTTTT
CAAAACTGAACTCGCTTTACGAGTAGAATTCTACGTGTAAAACACAATCAAGAAATGATGTCATTTGTTA
TAAAAATAAAAGCTGATGTCATGTTTTGCACATGGCTCATAACTAAACTCGCTTTACGGGTAGAATTCTA
CGCGCGT
